Addgene plasmid #19298: pRK5-HA GST RagA wt
Depositing lab: David Sabatini. Depositing organization: Whitehead Institute for Biomedical Research. Publication: The Rag GTPases bind raptor and mediate amino acid signaling to mTORC1. Sancak Y, Peterson TR, Shaul YD, Lindquist RA, Thoreen CC, Bar-Peled L, Sabatini DM. Science. 2008 Jun 13. 320(5882):1496-501. 10.1126/science.1157535 PubMed 18497260.
Backbone
  Vector backbone: pRK5
  Backbone manufacturer: BD PharMingen
  Backbone size w/o insert (bp): 4754
  Vector type: Mammalian Expression
Growth in bacteria
  Bacterial resistance: Ampicillin, 100 μg/mL
  Growth temperature: 37°C
  Growth strain: DH5alpha
  Copy number: High Copy
Gene/Insert
  Gene/Insert name: Ras-related GTP binding A (alt name: RRAGA)
  Species: H. sapiens (human)
  Insert size (bp): 1610
  Entrez Gene: RRAGA (a.k.a. FIP-1, FIP1, RAGA)
  Tag / fusion protein: HA (N terminal on backbone); GST (N terminal on backbone)
  Cloning method: Restriction Enzyme; 5′ cloning site SalI (not destroyed); 3′ cloning site NotI (not destroyed)
  Sequencing primers: 5′ SP6, pGEX 5'; 3′ pBABE 3'
Terms and licenses: Academic/Nonprofit Terms; Industry Terms: Not Available to Industry
How to cite: pRK5-HA GST RagA wt was a gift from David Sabatini (Addgene plasmid # 19298 ; http://n2t.net/addgene:19298 ; RRID:Addgene_19298)
