[The description below was written by a language model from this plasmid's Addgene catalogue record and pLannotate feature annotations shown in this document.]
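Description:
pRK5-HA GST RagA wt is a mammalian expression plasmid built on the pRK5 backbone that produces wild-type human RagA (RRAGA, Ras-related GTP binding A) as an N-terminal HA- and GST-tagged fusion. It is propagated in E. coli as a high-copy plasmid through a ColE1/pUC-type origin and selected with ampicillin via the β-lactamase gene. An M13 phage origin is also present. Remnants of lac, rop and bom sequences in the annotation are backbone carry-over rather than functional parts of the design.

Expression in mammalian cells is driven by the human cytomegalovirus immediate-early enhancer and promoter, followed by a short fragment of CMV intron A and an SP6 promoter that also serves as a sequencing primer site. Downstream lies the Schistosoma japonicum glutathione S-transferase coding sequence, then the RagA open reading frame inserted between SalI and NotI sites, and finally an SV40 polyadenylation signal. The HA epitope is listed in the catalogue as an N-terminal backbone tag but is not separately annotated in the feature table, and the small hit to an IgH signal sequence is only a partial match whose significance the record does not state. An SV40 enhancer/early promoter region sits after the expression cassette, and no mammalian selection marker is annotated.

The GST moiety allows the fusion protein and its partners to be captured on glutathione resin, while HA permits immunodetection or immunoprecipitation. The associated publication concerns Rag GTPases binding raptor and relaying amino acid signals to mTORC1. This fits use of the plasmid in transfection and pull-down experiments, with the wild-type protein presumably acting as a reference for mutant forms.
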