Features (pLannotate 1.2.2; 21 found; start..end, strand, type, name):
     55..76      +  protein_bind   CAP binding site: CAP binding activates transcription in the presence of cAMP. E. coli catabolite activator protein
     91..121     +  promoter       lac promoter: promoter for the E. coli lac operon
    129..145     +  protein_bind   lac operator: The lac repressor binds to the lac operator to inhibit transcription in E. coli. This inhibition can be relieved by adding lactose or isopropyl-β-D-thiogalactopyranoside (IPTG). lac repressor encoded by lacI
    198..577     +  enhancer       CMV enhancer: human cytomegalovirus immediate early enhancer
    578..781     +  promoter       CMV promoter: human cytomegalovirus (CMV) immediate early promoter
    917..960     +  intron         CMV intron (fragment): modified intron A from human cytomegalovirus
   1012..1030    +  promoter       SP6 promoter: promoter for bacteriophage SP6 RNA polymerase
   1034..1071    +  CDS            IgH signal sequence (fragment): signal sequence from the mouse immunoglobulin heavy chain variable region
   1216..1869    +  CDS            GST26_SCHJA: Experimental evidence at protein level: Swiss-Prot protein existence level 1. GST isoenzymes appear to play a central role in the parasite detoxification system. Other functions are also suspected including a role in increasing the solubility of haematin in the parasite gut. From Schistosoma japonicum (Blood fluke).
   1936..2874    +  CDS            RRAGA: RRAGA_HUMAN - Experimental evidence at protein level: Swiss-Prot protein existence level 1. (Microbial infection) May alternatively act as a cellular target for adenovirus E3-14.7K, an inhibitor of TNF-alpha functions, thereby affecting cell death. From Homo sapiens (Human).
   2924..3058    +  polyA_signal   SV40 poly(A) signal: SV40 polyadenylation signal
   3127..3484    +  promoter       SV40 promoter: SV40 enhancer and early promoter
   3503..3657    +  CDS            lacZα (fragment): LacZα fragment of β-galactosidase; lacZ fragment
   3663..3714    -  misc_feature   bom (fragment): basis of mobility region from pBR322
   3733..4113    +  rep_origin     M13 ori (sequence partly withheld): M13 bacteriophage origin of replication; arrow indicates direction of (+) strand synthesis
   4189..4238    -  misc_feature   bom (fragment): basis of mobility region from pBR322
   4340..4375    -  CDS            rop (fragment): Rop protein, which maintains plasmids at low copy number; rop
   4470..4574    +  promoter       AmpR promoter: bla
   4575..5435    +  CDS            AmpR: β-lactamase; bla; confers resistance to ampicillin, carbenicillin, and related antibiotics
   5606..6194    +  rep_origin     ori: high-copy-number ColE1/pMB1/pBR322/pUC origin of replication
   6377..42      +  CDS            lacI (fragment) (across the origin): lac repressor; lacI; The lac repressor binds to the lac operator to inhibit transcription in E. coli. This inhibition can be relieved by adding lactose or isopropyl-β-D-thiogalactopyranoside (IPTG).
>Addgene plasmid #19298 | pRK5-HA GST RagA wt | addgene full sequence | sequence record 163519 | Addgene NGS result
CAGCTGGCACGACAGGTTTCCCGACTGGAAAGCGGGCAGTGAGCGCAACGCAATTAATGTGAGTTAGCTC
ACTCATTAGGCACCCCAGGCTTTACACTTTATGCTTCCGGCTCGTATGTTGTGTGGAATTGTGAGCGGAT
AACAATTTCACACAGGAAACAGCTATGACATGATTACGAATTAATTCGAGCTCGCCCGACATTGATTATT
GACTAGTTATTAATAGTAATCAATTACGGGGTCATTAGTTCATAGCCCATATATGGAGTTCCGCGTTACA
TAACTTACGGTAAATGGCCCGCCTGGCTGACCGCCCAACGACCCCCGCCCATTGACGTCAATAATGACGT
ATGTTCCCATAGTAACGCCAATAGGGACTTTCCATTGACGTCAATGGGTGGAGTATTTACGGTAAACTGC
CCACTTGGCAGTACATCAAGTGTATCATATGCCAAGTACGCCCCCTATTGACGTCAATGACGGTAAATGG
CCCGCCTGGCATTATGCCCAGTACATGACCTTATGGGACTTTCCTACTTGGCAGTACATCTACGTATTAG
TCATCGCTATTACCATGGTGATGCGGTTTTGGCAGTACATCAATGGGCGTGGATAGCGGTTTGACTCACG
GGGATTTCCAAGTCTCCACCCCATTGACGTCAATGGGAGTTTGTTTTGGCACCAAAATCAACGGGACTTT
CCAAAATGTCGTAACAACTCCGCCCCATTGACGCAAATGGGCGGTAGGCGTGTACGGTGGGAGGTCTATA
TAAGCAGAGCTCGTTTAGTGAACCGTCAGATCGCCTGGAGACGCCATCCACGCTGTTTTGACCTCCATAG
AAGACACCGGGACCGATCCAGCCTCCGCGGCCGGGAACGGTGCATTGGAACGCGGATTCCCCGTGCCAAG
AGTGACGTAAGTACCGCCTATAGAGTCTATAGGCCCACCCCCTTGGCTTCGTTAGAACGCGGCTACAATT
AATACATAACCTTATGTATCATACACATACGATTTAGGTGACACTATAGAATAACATCCACTTTGCCTTT
CTCTCCACAGGTGTCCACTCCCAGGTCCAACTGCACCTCGGTTCTATCGATTGAATTCCCGAACCGACAG
TCGGTCTCTTCACCAAGGCCATTCGCGCCACCATGGGCTACCCCTATGATGTGCCTGACTACGCAGATCT
CAATGGTGGTGGTGGTGGGTCGAGAATGTCCCCTATACTAGGTTATTGGAAAATTAAGGGCCTTGTGCAA
CCCACTCGACTTCTTTTGGAATATCTTGAAGAAAAATATGAAGAGCATTTGTATGAGCGCGATGAAGGTG
ATAAATGGCGAAACAAAAAGTTTGAATTGGGTTTGGAGTTTCCCAATCTTCCTTATTATATTGATGGTGA
TGTTAAATTAACACAGTCTATGGCCATCATACGTTATATAGCTGACAAGCACAACATGTTGGGTGGTTGT
CCAAAAGAGCGTGCAGAGATTTCAATGCTTGAAGGAGCGGTTTTGGATATTAGATACGGTGTTTCGAGAA
TTGCATATAGTAAAGACTTTGAAACTCTCAAAGTTGATTTTCTTAGCAAGCTACCTGAAATGCTGAAAAT
GTTCGAAGATCGTTTATGTCATAAAACATATTTAAATGGTGATCATGTAACCCATCCTGACTTCATGTTG
TATGACGCTCTTGATGTTGTTTTATACATGGACCCAATGTGCCTGGATGCGTTCCCAAAATTAGTTTGTT
TTAAAAAACGTATTGAAGCTATCCCACAAATTGATAAGTACTTGAAATCCAGCAAGTATATAGCATGGCC
TTTGCAGGGCTGGCAAGCCACGTTTGGTGGTGGCGACCATCCTCCAAAAGGTGGAGGTGGTGGGTCGAGG
GGAGGTTCTGGTGGATCAGGAGGTTCAGGTGGATCTGGGTCGACGATGCCAAATACAGCCATGAAGAAAA
AGGTGCTGCTGATGGGGAAGAGCGGGTCGGGGAAGACCAGCATGAGGTCGATAATCTTCGCCAATTACAT
TGCTCGCGACACCCGGCGCCTGGGGGCCACCATTGACGTGGAACACTCCCACGTCCGATTCCTAGGGAAC
CTGGTGCTGAACCTGTGGGACTGTGGCGGTCAGGACACCTTCATGGAAAATTACTTCACCAGCCAGCGAG
ACAATATCTTCCGTAACGTGGAAGTTTTGATTTACGTGTTTGACGTGGAGAGCCGCGAACTGGAAAAGGA
CATGCATTATTACCAGTCGTGTCTGGAGGCCATCCTCCAGAACTCTCCTGACGCCAAAATCTTCTGCCTG
GTGCACAAAATGGATCTGGTTCAGGAGGATCAGCGTGACCTGATTTTTAAAGAGCGAGAGGAAGACCTGA
GGCGTCTGTCTCGCCCGCTGGAGTGTGCTTGTTTTCGAACGTCCATCTGGGATGAGACGCTCTACAAAGC
CTGGTCCAGCATCGTCTACCAGCTGATTCCCAACGTTCAGCAGCTGGAGATGAACCTCAGGAATTTTGCC
CAAATCATTGAGGCCGATGAAGTTCTGCTGTTCGAAAGAGCTACATTCTTGGTTATTTCCCACTACCAGT
GCAAAGAGCAGCGCGACGTCCACCGGTTTGAGAAGATCAGCAACATCATCAAACAGTTCAAGCTGAGCTG
CAGTAAATTGGCCGCTTCCTTCCAGAGCATGGAAGTTAGGAATTCCAACTTCGCTGCTTTCATCGACATC
TTCACCTCAAATACGTACGTGATGGTGGTCATGTCAGATCCGTCGATCCCTTCTGCGGCCACTCTGATCA
ACATTCGCAATGCCCGGAAACACTTTGAGAAGCTGGAGAGAGTGGATGGCCCCAAGCACAGTCTCCTTAT
GCGTTGAGCGGCCGCTAAGTAAGTAAGGATCCCCAGCTTGGCCGCCATGGCCCAACTTGTTTATTGCAGC
TTATAATGGTTACAAATAAAGCAATAGCATCACAAATTTCACAAATAAAGCATTTTTTTCACTGCATTCT
AGTTGTGGTTTGTCCAAACTCATCAATGTATCTTATCATGTCTGGATCGGGAATTAATTCGGCGCAGCAC
CATGGCCTGAAATAACCTCTGAAAGAGGAACTTGGTTAGGTACCTTCTGAGGCGGAAAGAACCAGCTGTG
GAATGTGTGTCAGTTAGGGTGTGGAAAGTCCCCAGGCTCCCCAGCAGGCAGAAGTATGCAAAGCATGCAT
CTCAATTAGTCAGCAACCAGGTGTGGAAAGTCCCCAGGCTCCCCAGCAGGCAGAAGTATGCAAAGCATGC
ATCTCAATTAGTCAGCAACCATAGTCCCGCCCCTAACTCCGCCCATCCCGCCCCTAACTCCGCCCAGTTC
CGCCCATTCTCCGCCCCATGGCTGACTAATTTTTTTTATTTATGCAGAGGCCGAGGCCGCCTCGGCCTCT
GAGCTATTCCAGAAGTAGTGAGGAGGCTTTTTTGGAGGCCTAGGCTTTTGCAAAAAGCTGTTAACAGCTT
GGCACTGGCCGTCGTTTTACAACGTCGTGACTGGGAAAACCCTGGCGTTACCCAACTTAATCGCCTTGCA
GCACATCCCCCTTTCGCCAGCTGGCGTAATAGCGAAGAGGCCCGCACCGATCGCCCTTCCCAACAGTTGC
GCAGCCTGAATGGCGAATGGCGCCTGATGCGGTATTTTCTCCTTACGCATCTGTGCGGTATTTCACACCG
CATA
[142 nt withheld, positions 3715-3856]
C
[141 nt withheld, positions 3858-3998]
CCTTTGACGTTGGAGTCCACGTTCTTT
[37 nt withheld, positions 4026-4062]
ACCCTATCTCGGGCTATTCTTTTGATTTATAAGGGATTTTGCCGATTTCGGCCTATTGGTTAAAAAATGA
GCTGATTTAACAAAAATTTAACGCGAATTTTAACAAAATATTAACGTTTACAATTTTATGGTGCACTCTC
AGTACAATCTGCTCTGATGCCGCATAGTTAAGCCAGCCCCGACACCCGCCAACACCCGCTGACGCGCCCT
GACGGGCTTGTCTGCTCCCGGCATCCGCTTACAGACAAGCTGTGACCGTCTCCGGGAGCTGCATGTGTCA
GAGGTTTTCACCGTCATCACCGAAACGCGCGAGACGAAAGGGCCTCGTGATACGCCTATTTTTATAGGTT
AATGTCATGATAATAATGGTTTCTTAGACGTCAGGTGGCACTTTTCGGGGAAATGTGCGCGGAACCCCTA
TTTGTTTATTTTTCTAAATACATTCAAATATGTATCCGCTCATGAGACAATAACCCTGATAAATGCTTCA
ATAATATTGAAAAAGGAAGAGTATGAGTATTCAACATTTCCGTGTCGCCCTTATTCCCTTTTTTGCGGCA
TTTTGCCTTCCTGTTTTTGCTCACCCAGAAACGCTGGTGAAAGTAAAAGATGCTGAAGATCAGTTGGGTG
CACGAGTGGGTTACATCGAACTGGATCTCAACAGCGGTAAGATCCTTGAGAGTTTTCGCCCCGAAGAACG
TTTTCCAATGATGAGCACTTTTAAAGTTCTGCTATGTGGCGCGGTATTATCCCGTATTGACGCCGGGCAA
GAGCAACTCGGTCGCCGCATACACTATTCTCAGAATGACTTGGTTGAGTACTCACCAGTCACAGAAAAGC
ATCTTACGGATGGCATGACAGTAAGAGAATTATGCAGTGCTGCCATAACCATGAGTGATAACACTGCGGC
CAACTTACTTCTGACAACGATCGGAGGACCGAAGGAGCTAACCGCTTTTTTGCACAACATGGGGGATCAT
GTAACTCGCCTTGATCGTTGGGAACCGGAGCTGAATGAAGCCATACCAAACGACGAGCGTGACACCACGA
TGCCTGTAGCAATGGCAACAACGTTGCGCAAACTATTAACTGGCGAACTACTTACTCTAGCTTCCCGGCA
ACAATTAATAGACTGGATGGAGGCGGATAAAGTTGCAGGACCACTTCTGCGCTCGGCCCTTCCGGCTGGC
TGGTTTATTGCTGATAAATCTGGAGCCGGTGAGCGTGGGTCTCGCGGTATCATTGCAGCACTGGGGCCAG
ATGGTAAGCCCTCCCGTATCGTAGTTATCTACACGACGGGGAGTCAGGCAACTATGGATGAACGAAATAG
ACAGATCGCTGAGATAGGTGCCTCACTGATTAAGCATTGGTAACTGTCAGACCAAGTTTACTCATATATA
CTTTAGATTGATTTAAAACTTCATTTTTAATTTAAAAGGATCTAGGTGAAGATCCTTTTTGATAATCTCA
TGACCAAAATCCCTTAACGTGAGTTTTCGTTCCACTGAGCGTCAGACCCCGTAGAAAAGATCAAAGGATC
TTCTTGAGATCCTTTTTTTCTGCGCGTAATCTGCTGCTTGCAAACAAAAAAACCACCGCTACCAGCGGTG
GTTTGTTTGCCGGATCAAGAGCTACCAACTCTTTTTCCGAAGGTAACTGGCTTCAGCAGAGCGCAGATAC
CAAATACTGTTCTTCTAGTGTAGCCGTAGTTAGGCCACCACTTCAAGAACTCTGTAGCACCGCCTACATA
CCTCGCTCTGCTAATCCTGTTACCAGTGGCTGCTGCCAGTGGCGATAAGTCGTGTCTTACCGGGTTGGAC
TCAAGACGATAGTTACCGGATAAGGCGCAGCGGTCGGGCTGAACGGGGGGTTCGTGCACACAGCCCAGCT
TGGAGCGAACGACCTACACCGAACTGAGATACCTACAGCGTGAGCTATGAGAAAGCGCCACGCTTCCCGA
AGGGAGAAAGGCGGACAGGTATCCGGTAAGCGGCAGGGTCGGAACAGGAGAGCGCACGAGGGAGCTTCCA
GGGGGAAACGCCTGGTATCTTTATAGTCCTGTCGGGTTTCGCCACCTCTGACTTGAGCGTCGATTTTTGT
GATGCTCGTCAGGGGGGCGGAGCCTATGGAAAAACGCCAGCAACGCGGCCTTTTTACGGTTCCTGGCCTT
TTGCTGGCCTTTTGCTCACATGTTCTTTCCTGCGTTATCCCCTGATTCTGTGGATAACCGTATTACCGCC
TTTGAGTGAGCTGATACCGCTCGCCGCAGCCGAACGACCGAGCGCAGCGAGTCAGTGAGCGAGGAAGCGG
AAGAGCGCCCAATACGCAAACCGCCTCTCCCCGCGCGTTGGCCGATTCATTAATG
