>Addgene plasmid #19298 | pRK5-HA GST RagA wt | addgene partial sequence | sequence record 24538 | 19298 with pGEX-5'
GGTGGGTCGAGGGGAGGTTCTGGTGGATCAGGAGGTTCAGGTGGATCTGGGTCGACGATGCCAAATACAG
CCATGAAGAAAAAGGTGCTGCTGATGGGGAAGAGCGGGTCGGGGAAGACCAGCATGAGGTCGATAATCTT
CGCCAATTACATTGCTCGCGACACCCGGCGCCTGGGGGCCACCATTGACGTGGAACACTCCCACGTCCGA
TTCCTAGGGAACCTGGTGCTGAACCTGTGGGACTGTGGCGGTCAGGACACCTTCATGGAAAATTACTTCA
CCAGCCAGCGAGACAATATCTTCCGTAACGTGGAAGTTTTGATTTACGTGTTTGACGTGGAGAGCCGCGA
ACTGGAAAAGGACATGCATTATTACCAGTCGTGTCTGGAGGCCATCCTCCAGAACTCTCCTGACGCCAAA
ATCTTCTGCCTGGTGCACAAAATGGATCTGGTTCAGGAGGATCAGCGTGACCTGATTTTTAAAGAGCGAG
AGGAAGACCTGAGGCGTCTGTCTCGCCCGCTGGAGTGTGCTTGTTTTCGAACGTCCATCTGGGATGAGAC
GCTCTACAAAGCCTGGTCCAGCATCGTCTACCAGCTGATTCCCAACGTTCAGCAGCTGGAGATGAACCTC
AGGAATTTTGCCCAAATCATTGAGGCCGATGAAGTTCTGCTGTTCGAAAGAGCTACATTCTTGGTTATTT
CCCACTACCAGTGCAAAGAGCAGCGCGACGTCCACCGGTTTGAGAAGATCAGCAACATCATCAAACAGTT
CAAGCTGAGCTGCAGTAAATTGGCCGCTTCCTT
