>Addgene plasmid #19298 | pRK5-HA GST RagA wt | analyzer sequence | sequence record 8963
CANTNNATAGCATGGCCTTTGCAGGGCTGGCAAGCCACGTTTGGTGGTGGCGACCATCCTCCAAAAGGTG
GAGGTGGTGGGTCGAGGGGAGGTTCTGGTGGATCAGGAGGTTCAGGTGGATCTGGGTCGACGATGCCAAA
TACAGCCATGAAGAAAAAGGTGCTGCTGATGGGGAAGAGCGGGTCGGGGAAGACCAGCATGAGGTCGATA
ATCTTCGCCAATTACATTGCTCGCGACACCCGGCGCCTGGGGGCCACCATTGACGTGGAACACTCCCACG
TCCGATTCCTAGGGAACCTGGTGCTGAACCTGTGGGACTGTGGCGGTCAGGACACCTTCATGGAAAATTA
CTTCACCAGCCAGCGAGACAATATCTTCCGTAACGTGGAAGTTTTGATTTACGTGTTTGACGTGGAGAGC
CGCGAACTGGAAAAGGACATGCATTATTACCAGTCGTGTCTGGGGGCCATCCTCCAGAACTCTCCTGACG
CCAAAATCTTCTGCCTGGTGCACAAAATGGATCTGGTTCAGGAGGATCAGCGTGACCTGATTTTTAAAGA
GCGAGAGGAAGACCTGAGGCGTCTGTCTCGCCCGCTGGAGTGTGCTTGTTTTCGAACGTCCATCTGGGAT
GAGACGCTCTACAAAGCCTGGTCCAGCATCGTCTACCAGCTGATTCCCAACGTTCAGCAGCTGGAGATGA
ACCTCAGGAATTTTGCCCAAATCATTGAGGCCGATGAAGTTCTGCTGTTCGAAAGAGCTACATTCTTGGT
TATTTCCCACTACCAGTGCAAAGAGCAGCGCGACGTCCACCGGTTTGAGAAGATCAGCAACATCATCAAA
CAGTTCAAGCTGANCTGCAGTAAATTGGCCGCTTCCTTCCAGANCATGGAAGTTAGGAATTCCAACTTCG
CTGCTTTCATCGACATCTTCACCTCAAATACNTACGTGATGGTGGTCATGNCANATCCGTCGATCCNNNC
TGCGGCNACTCTGATNA
